>Addgene plasmid #243891 | pUPD3_RTAGTRM_Stuffer14 | addgene full sequence | sequence record 488079 | Addgene NGS Result
GGTCTCGTGGCCCGGCGAAGAGCAGATCTAGCGCTCGAGACCACTCATCGCCCAATCACTAGTGAATTCG
TTCTATAGTGTCACCTAAATACCATAGAGCCGTTGGTCATAGCTGTTTCCTGTCCAGGCATCATGACACG
GTTATCCACAGAATCAGGGGATAACGCAGGAAAGAACATGTGAGCAAAAGGCCAGCAAAAGGCCAGGAAC
CGTAAAAAGGCCGCGTTGCTGGCGTTTTTCCATAGGCTCCGCCCCCCTGACGAGCATCACAAAAATCGAC
GCTCAAGTCAGAGGTGGCGAAACCCGACAGGACTATAAAGATACCAGGCGTTTCCCCCTGGAAGCTCCCT
CGTGCGCTCTCCTGTTCCGACCCTGCCGCTTACCGGATACCTGTCCGCCTTTCTCCCTTCGGGAAGCGTG
GCGCTTTCTCATAGCTCACGCTGTAGGTATCTCAGTTCGGTGTAGGTCGTTCGCTCCAAGCTGGGCTGTG
TGCACGAACCCCCCGTTCAGCCCGACCGCTGCGCCTTATCCGGTAACTATCGTCTTGAGTCCAACCCGGT
AAGACACGACTTATCGCCACTGGCAGCAGCCACTGGTAACAGGATTAGCAGAGCGAGGTATGTAGGCGGT
GCTACAGAGTTCTTGAAGTGGTGGCCTAACTACGGCTACACTAGAAGAACAGTATTTGGTATCTGCGCTC
TGCTGAAGCCAGTTACCTTCGGAAAAAGAGTTGGTAGCTCTTGATCCGGCAAACAAACCACCGCTGGTAG
CGGTGGTTTTTTTGTTTGCAAGCAGCAGATTACGCGCAGAAAAAAAGGATCTCAAGAAGATCCTTTGATC
TTTTCTACGGGGTCTGACGCTCAGTGGAACGAAAACTCACGTTAAGGGATTTTGGTCATGAGATTATCAA
AAAGGATCTTCACCTAGATCCTTTTGTGATGATCGGCACGTAAGAGGTTCCAACTTTCACCATAATGAAA
TAAGATCACTACCGGGCGTATTTTTTGAGTTATCGAGATTTTCAGGAGCTAAGGAAGCTAAAATGGAGAA
AAAAATCACTGGATATACCACCGTTGATATATCCCAATGGCATCGTAAAGAACATTTTGAGGCATTTCAG
TCAGTTGCTCAATGTACCTATAACCAGACCGTTCAGCTGGATATTACGGCCTTTTTAAAGACCGTAAAGA
AAAATAAGCACAAGTTTTATCCGGCCTTTATTCACATTCTTGCCCGCCTGATGAATGCTCATCCGGAATT
CCGTATGGCAATGAAAGACGGTGAGCTGGTGATATGGGATAGTGTTCACCCTTGTTACACCGTTTTCCAT
GAGCAAACTGAAACGTTTTCATCGCTCTGGAGTGAATACCACGACGATTTCCGGCAGTTTCTACACATAT
ATTCGCAAGATGTGGCGTGTTACGGTGAAAACCTGGCCTATTTCCCTAAAGGGTTTATTGAGAATATGTT
TTTCGTGTCAGCCAATCCCTGGGTGAGTTTCACCAGTTTTGATTTAAACGTGGCCAATATGGACAACTTC
TTCGCCCCCGTTTTCACCATGGGCAAATATTATACGCAAGGCGACAAGGTGCTGATGCCGCTGGCGATTC
AGGTTCATCATGCCGTTTGTGATGGCTTCCATGTCGGCAGAATGCTTAATGAATTACAACAGTACTGCGA
TGAGTGGCAGGGCGGGGCGTAATTTTTTTAAGGCAGTTATTGGTGCCCTTAAACGCCTGGTTGCTACGCC
TGAATAAGTGATAATAAGCGGATGAATGGCAGAAATTCGATGATAAGCTGTCAAACATGATGT
[125 nt withheld, positions 1814-1938]
C
[91 nt withheld, positions 1940-2030]
AGGGTGATGGTTCACGTAGTGGGCCAGCGCCCTGATAGACGGTTTTTCGCCCTTTGACGTTGGAGTCCAC
GTTCTTT
[37 nt withheld, positions 2108-2144]
ACCCTATCTCGGTCTATTCTTTTGATTTATAAGGGATTTTGCCGATTTCGGCCTATTGGTTAAAAAATGA
GCTGATTTAACAAAAATTTAACGCGAATTTTAACAAAATATTAACGCTTACAATTTTAACATTGTAGAAA
CGCATGTAAAACGACGGCCAGTGAATTGTAATACGACTCACTATAGGGTGAATTCCGCTTAGGACCTTAG
ATATTGATCTCAA
Features (pLannotate 1.2.2; 8 found; start..end, strand, type, name):
     72..90      -  promoter       SP6 promoter: promoter for bacteriophage SP6 RNA polymerase
    237..825     -  rep_origin     ori: high-copy-number ColE1/pMB1/pBR322/pUC origin of replication
    940..1042    +  promoter       cat promoter: promoter of the E. coli cat gene encoding chloramphenicol acetyltransferase
   1043..1699    +  CDS            cat: CAT_ECOLX - Experimental evidence at protein level: Swiss-Prot protein existence level 1. This enzyme is an effector of chloramphenicol resistance in bacteria. From Escherichia coli. This protein is used as a marker in many commonly used cloning vectors, such as pACYC184.
   1787..1804    -  promoter       tet promoter (fragment): E. coli promoter for tetracycline efflux protein gene
   1815..2270    +  rep_origin     f1 ori (sequence partly withheld): f1 bacteriophage origin of replication; arrow indicates direction of (+) strand synthesis
   2289..2310    -  CDS            lacZα (fragment): LacZα fragment of β-galactosidase; lacZ fragment
   2313..2331    +  promoter       T7 promoter: promoter for bacteriophage T7 RNA polymerase
