[The description below was written by a language model from this plasmid's Addgene catalogue record and pLannotate feature annotations shown in this document.]
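Description:
pUPD3_RTAGTRM_Stuffer14 is a small (about 2.4 kb) GoldenBraid2.0 part-domestication plasmid built on the pUPD3 entry vector, from a toolkit adapting GoldenBraid assembly for E. coli and other enteric bacteria. It is catalogued as a bacterial expression vector, but it functions as a storage and donor plasmid for a single standardized part. It replicates from a high-copy ColE1/pUC-type origin and is selected with chloramphenicol through a cat gene driven by its native promoter. An f1 bacteriophage origin is also present, a backbone element that can allow single-stranded DNA production with helper phage.

The payload is Stuffer14, a 20 bp synthetic sequence inserted by Golden Gate cloning and described as a transcriptionally inert stuffer. Too short to be recognised by automated annotation, it does not appear in the feature table. It most likely sits in the cloning region between the flanking T7 and SP6 phage promoters, next to a small residual lacZα fragment that is probably left over from a screening cassette displaced during cloning. A short tet promoter fragment is also annotated and appears to be backbone remnant. The "RTAGTRM" element of the name presumably indicates the positions in the GoldenBraid assembly grammar that the part occupies, but the record does not define it, nor does it list the Type IIS sites or overhangs.

Such a part is typically used as a neutral placeholder in hierarchical assemblies, filling a position in a transcriptional unit that would otherwise hold a functional element. This lets the assembly close with compatible overhangs without adding promoter, coding or terminator activity.
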