Addgene plasmid #243891: pUPD3_RTAGTRM_Stuffer14
Purpose: GoldenBraid2.0 Transcriptionally-inert stuffer part.
Depositing lab: Christophe Herman. Depositing organization: Baylor College of Medicine. Publication: GoldenBraid2.0 E. coli: a comprehensive and characterized toolkit for enterics. Cooke MB, Welch KT, Ramirez LD, Wen AX, Marciano DC, Herman C. Synth Biol (Oxf). 2025 Aug 14;10(1):ysaf015. doi: 10.1093/synbio/ysaf015. eCollection 2025. PubMed 40927394.
Backbone
  Vector backbone: pUPD3
  Vector type: Bacterial Expression
Growth in bacteria
  Bacterial resistance: Chloramphenicol, 25 μg/mL
  Growth temperature: 37°C
  Growth strain: DH5alpha
  Copy number: High Copy
Gene/Insert
  Gene/Insert name: Stuffer14
  Species: Synthetic
  Insert size (bp): 20
  Cloning method: Golden Gate
Terms and licenses: Academic/Nonprofit Terms; Industry Terms: Not Available to Industry
How to cite: pUPD3_RTAGTRM_Stuffer14 was a gift from Christophe Herman (Addgene plasmid # 243891 ; http://n2t.net/addgene:243891 ; RRID:Addgene_243891)
